>Addgene plasmid #122100 | pAAV-EF1α1.1-GFP | addgene full sequence | sequence record 242236 | Addgene NGS Result
CTTCCGCTTCCTCGCTCACTGACTCGCTGCGCTCGGTCGTTCGGCTGCGGCGAGCGGTATCAGCTCACTC
AAAGGCGGTAATACGGTTATCCACAGAATCAGGGGATAACGCAGGAAAGAACATGTGAGCAAAAGGCCAG
CAAAAGGCCAGGAACCGTAAAAAGGCCGCGTTGCTGGCGTTTTTCCATAGGCTCCGCCCCCCTGACGAGC
ATCACAAAAATCGACGCTCAAGTCAGAGGTGGCGAAACCCGACAGGACTATAAAGATACCAGGCGTTTCC
CCCTGGAAGCTCCCTCGTGCGCTCTCCTGTTCCGACCCTGCCGCTTACCGGATACCTGTCCGCCTTTCTC
CCTTCGGGAAGCGTGGCGCTTTCTCATAGCTCACGCTGTAGGTATCTCAGTTCGGTGTAGGTCGTTCGCT
CCAAGCTGGGCTGTGTGCACGAACCCCCCGTTCAGCCCGACCGCTGCGCCTTATCCGGTAACTATCGTCT
TGAGTCCAACCCGGTAAGACACGACTTATCGCCACTGGCAGCAGCCACTGGTAACAGGATTAGCAGAGCG
AGGTATGTAGGCGGTGCTACAGAGTTCTTGAAGTGGTGGCCTAACTACGGCTACACTAGAAGAACAGTAT
TTGGTATCTGCGCTCTGCTGAAGCCAGTTACCTTCGGAAAAAGAGTTGGTAGCTCTTGATCCGGCAAACA
AACCACCGCTGGTAGCGGTGGTTTTTTTGTTTGCAAGCAGCAGATTACGCGCAGAAAAAAAGGATCTCAA
GAAGATCCTTTGATCTTTTCTACGGGGTCTGACGCTCAGTGGAACGAAAACTCACGTTAAGGGATTTTGG
TCATGAGATTATCAAAAAGGATCTTCACCTAGATCCTTTTAAATTAAAAATGAAGTTTTAAATCAATCTA
AAGTATATATGAGTAAACTTGGTCTGACAGTTACCAATGCTTAATCAGTGAGGCACCTATCTCAGCGATC
TGTCTATTTCGTTCATCCATAGTTGCCTGACTCCCCGTCGTGTAGATAACTACGATACGGGAGGGCTTAC
CATCTGGCCCCAGTGCTGCAATGATACCGCGAGACCCACGCTCACCGGCTCCAGATTTATCAGCAATAAA
CCAGCCAGCCGGAAGGGCCGAGCGCAGAAGTGGTCCTGCAACTTTATCCGCCTCCATCCAGTCTATTAAT
TGTTGCCGGGAAGCTAGAGTAAGTAGTTCGCCAGTTAATAGTTTGCGCAACGTTGTTGCCATTGCTACAG
GCATCGTGGTGTCACGCTCGTCGTTTGGTATGGCTTCATTCAGCTCCGGTTCCCAACGATCAAGGCGAGT
TACATGATCCCCCATGTTGTGCAAAAAAGCGGTTAGCTCCTTCGGTCCTCCGATCGTTGTCAGAAGTAAG
TTGGCCGCAGTGTTATCACTCATGGTTATGGCAGCACTGCATAATTCTCTTACTGTCATGCCATCCGTAA
GATGCTTTTCTGTGACTGGTGAGTACTCAACCAAGTCATTCTGAGAATAGTGTATGCGGCGACCGAGTTG
CTCTTGCCCGGCGTCAATACGGGATAATACCGCGCCACATAGCAGAACTTTAAAAGTGCTCATCATTGGA
AAACGTTCTTCGGGGCGAAAACTCTCAAGGATCTTACCGCTGTTGAGATCCAGTTCGATGTAACCCACTC
GTGCACCCAACTGATCTTCAGCATCTTTTACTTTCACCAGCGTTTCTGGGTGAGCAAAAACAGGAAGGCA
AAATGCCGCAAAAAAGGGAATAAGGGCGACACGGAAATGTTGAATACTCATACTCTTCCTTTTTCAATAT
TATTGAAGCATTTATCAGGGTTATTGTCTCATGAGCGGATACATATTTGAATGTATTTAGAAAAATAAAC
AAATAGGGGTTCCGCGCACATTTCCCCGAAAAGTGCCACCTAAATTGTAAGCGTTAATATTTTGTTAAAA
TTCGCGTTAAATTTTTGTTAAATCAGCTCATTTTTTAACCAATAGGCCGAAATCGGCAAAATCCCTTATA
AATCAAAAGAATAGACCGAGATAGGGT
[37 nt withheld, positions 2058-2094]
AAAGAACGTGGACTCCAACGTCAAAGG
[49 nt withheld, positions 2122-2170]
T
[91 nt withheld, positions 2172-2262]
G
[124 nt withheld, positions 2264-2387]
CCCATTCGCCATTCAGGCTGCGCAACTGTTGGGAAGGGCGATCGGTGCGGGCCTCTTCGCTATTACGCCA
GCTGCGCGCTCGCTCGCTCACTGAGGCCGCCCGGGCAAAGCCCGGGCGTCGGGCGACCTTTGGTCGCCCG
GCCTCAGTGAGCGAGCGAGCGCGCAGAGAGGGAGTGGCCAACTCCATCACTAGGGGTTCCTTGTAGTTAA
TGATTAACCCGCCATGCTACTTATCTACGTAGCCATGCTCTAGGAAGATCGTAGGTTAATTAAGGCTCCG
GTGCCCGTCAGTGGGCAGAGCGCACATCGCCCACAGTCCCCGAGAAGTTGGGGGGAGGGGTCGGCAATTG
AACCGGTGCCTAGAGAAGGTGGCGCGGGGTAAACTGGGAAAGTGATGTCGTGTACTGGCTCCGCCTTTTT
CCCGAGGGTGGGGGAGAACCGTATATAAGTGCAGTAGTCGCCGTGAACGTTCTTTTTCGCAACGGGTTTG
CCGCCAGAACACAGGTAAGTGCCGTGTGTGGTTCCCGCGGGCCTGGCCTCTTTACGGGTTATGGCCCTTG
CGTGCCTTGAATTACTTCCACCTGGCTGCAGTACGTGATTCTTGATCCCGAGCTTCGGGTTGGAAGTGGG
TGGGAGAGTTCGAGGCCTTGCGCTTAAGGAGCCCCTTCGCCTCGTGCTTGAGTTGAGGCCTGGCCTGGGC
GCTGGGGCCGCCGCGTGCGAATCTGGTGGCACCTTCGCGCCTGTCTCGCTGCTTTCGATAAGTCTCTAGC
CATTTAAAATTTTTGATGACCTGCTGCGACGCTTTTTTTCTGGCAAGATAGTCTTGTAAATGCGGGCCAA
GATCTGCACACTGGTATTTCGGTTTTTGGGGCCGCGGGCGGCGACGGGGCCCGTGCGTCCCAGCGCACAT
GTTCGACGAGGCGGGGCCTGCGAGCGCGGCCACCGAGAATCGGACGGGGGTAGTCTCAAGCTGGCCGGCC
TGCTCTGGTGCCTGGCCTCGCGCCGCCGTGTATCGCCCCGCCCTGGGCGGCAAGGCTGGCCCGGTCGGCA
CCAGTTGCGTGAGCGGAAAGATGGCCGCTTCCCGGCCCTGCTGCAGGGAGCTCAAAATGGAGGACGCGGC
GCTCGGGAGAGCGGGCGGGTGAGTCACCCACACAAAGGAAAAGGGCCTTTCCGTCCTCAGCCGTCGCTTC
ATGTGACTCCACGGAGTACCGGGCGCCGTCCAGGCACCTCGATTAGTTCTCGAGCTTTTGGAGTACGTCG
TCTTTAGGTTGGGGGGAGGGGTTTTATGCGATGGAGTTTCCCCACACTGAGTGGGTGGAGACTGAAGTTA
GGCCAGCTTGGCACTTGATGTAATTCTCCTTGGAATTTGCCCTTTTTGAGTTTGGATCTTGGTTCATTCT
CAAGCCTCAGACAGTGGTTCAAAGTTTTTTTCTTCCATTTCAGGTGTCGTGAGGATCCGCCACCATGGTG
AGCAAGGGCGAGGAGCTGTTCACCGGGGTGGTGCCCATCCTGGTCGAGCTGGACGGCGACGTAAACGGCC
ACAAGTTCAGCGTGTCCGGCGAGGGCGAGGGCGATGCCACCTACGGCAAGCTGACCCTGAAGTTCATTTG
CACCACCGGCAAGCTGCCCGTGCCCTGGCCCACCCTCGTGACCACCCTGACCTACGGCGTGCAGTGCTTC
AGCCGCTACCCCGACCACATGAAGCAGCACGACTTCTTCAAGTCCGCCATGCCCGAAGGCTACGTCCAGG
AGCGCACCATCTTCTTCAAGGACGACGGCAACTACAAGACCCGCGCCGAGGTGAAGTTCGAGGGCGACAC
CCTGGTGAACCGCATCGAGCTGAAGGGCATCGACTTCAAGGAGGACGGCAACATCCTGGGGCACAAGCTG
GAGTACAACTACAACAGCCACAACGTCTATATCATGGCCGACAAGCAGAAGAACGGCATCAAGGTGAACT
TCAAGATCCGCCACAACATCGAGGACGGCAGCGTGCAGCTCGCCGACCACTACCAGCAGAACACCCCCAT
CGGCGACGGCCCCGTGCTGCTGCCCGACAACCACTACCTGAGCACCCAGTCCGCCCTGAGCAAAGACCCC
AACGAGAAGCGCGATCACATGGTCCTGCTGGAGTTCGTGACCGCCGCCGGGATCACTCTCGGCATGGACG
AGCTGTACAAGTAAGAATTCGATATCAAGCTTATCGATAATCAACCTCTGGATTACAAAATTTGTGAAAG
ATTGACTGGTATTCTTAACTATGTTGCTCCTTTTACGCTATGTGGATACGCTGCTTTAATGCCTTTGTAT
CATGCTATTGCTTCCCGTATGGCTTTCATTTTCTCCTCCTTGTATAAATCCTGGTTGCTGTCTCTTTATG
AGGAGTTGTGGCCCGTTGTCAGGCAACGTGGCGTGGTGTGCACTGTGTTTGCTGACGCAACCCCCACTGG
TTGGGGCATTGCCACCACCTGTCAGCTCCTTTCCGGGACTTTCGCTTTCCCCCTCCCTATTGCCACGGCG
GAACTCATCGCCGCCTGCCTTGCCCGCTGCTGGACAGGGGCTCGGCTGTTGGGCACTGACAATTCCGTGG
TGTTGTCGGGGAAATCATCGTCCTTTCCTTGGCTGCTCGCCTGTGTTGCCACCTGGATTCTGCGCGGGAC
GTCCTTCTGCTACGTCCCTTCGGCCCTCAATCCAGCGGACCTTCCTTCCCGCGGCCTGCTGCCGGCTCTG
CGGCCTCTTCCGCGTCTTCGCCTTCGCCCTCAGACGAGTCGGATCTCCCTTTGGGCCGCCTCCCCGCATC
GATACCGTCGACCCGGGCGGCCGCTTCGAGCAGACATGATAAGATACATTGATGAGTTTGGACAAACCAC
AACTAGAATGCAGTGAAAAAAATGCTTTATTTGTGAAATTTGTGATGCTATTGCTTTATTTGTAACCATT
ATAAGCTGCAATAAACAAGTTAACAACAACAATTGCATTCATTTTATGTTTCAGGTTCAGGGGGAGATGT
GGGAGGTTTTTTAAAGCAAGTAAAACCTCTACAAATGTGGTAAAATCGATAAGGATCTTCCTAGAGCATG
GCTACGTAGATAAGTAGCATGGCGGGTTAATCATTAACTACAAGGAACCCCTAGTGATGGAGTTGGCCAC
TCCCTCTCTGCGCGCTCGCTCGCTCACTGAGGCCGGGCGACCAAAGGTCGCCCGACGCCCGGGCTTTGCC
CGGGCGGCCTCAGTGAGCGAGCGAGCGCGCAGCTGCATTAATGAATCGGCCAACGCGCGGGGAGAGGCGG
TTTGCGTATTGGGCGCT
Features (pLannotate 1.2.2; 16 found; start..end, strand, type, name):
    182..770     -  rep_origin     ori: high-copy-number ColE1/pMB1/pBR322/pUC origin of replication
    941..1801    -  CDS            AmpR: β-lactamase; bla; confers resistance to ampicillin, carbenicillin, and related antibiotics
   1802..1906    -  promoter       AmpR promoter: bla
   1959..2387    -  rep_origin     f1 ori (sequence partly withheld): f1 bacteriophage origin of replication; arrow indicates direction of (+) strand synthesis
   2392..2461    -  CDS            lacZα (fragment): LacZα fragment of β-galactosidase; lacZ fragment
   2456..2588    -  repeat_region  AAV2 ITR (fragment): inverted terminal repeat of adeno-associated virus serotype 2 inverted
   2680..2891    +  promoter       EF-1α core promoter: core promoter for human elongation factor EF-1α
   2892..3001    +  intron         EF-1α intron A (fragment): intron upstream of the start codon of human EF-1α
   3627..3830    +  intron         EF-1α intron A: truncated intron upstream of the start codon of human EF-1α
   3852..4568    +  CDS            EGFP: EGFP is a basic (constitutively fluorescent) green fluorescent protein published in 1996, derived from Aequorea victoria. It is reported to be a rapidly-maturing weak dimer with moderate acid sensitivity.
   4572..4596    +  misc_feature   MCS (fragment): pBluescript multiple cloning site
   4596..5184    +  misc_feature   WPRE: woodchuck hepatitis virus posttranscriptional regulatory element
   5227..5348    -  polyA_signal   SV40 poly(A) signal: SV40 polyadenylation signal
   5371..5439    -  CDS            large T antigen (fragment): large T antigen from SV40 (simian virus 40)
   5510..5643    +  repeat_region  AAV2 ITR: inverted terminal repeat of adeno-associated virus serotype 2 inverted
   5637..5693    -  CDS            lacI (fragment): lac repressor; lacI; The lac repressor binds to the lac operator to inhibit transcription in E. coli. This inhibition can be relieved by adding lactose or isopropyl-β-D-thiogalactopyranoside (IPTG).
