[The description below was written by a language model from this plasmid's Addgene catalogue record and pLannotate feature annotations shown in this document.]
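Description:
pAAV-EF1α1.1-GFP is a 5.7 kb AAV transfer plasmid for mammalian expression, built on the pAAV-EF1α1.1 backbone. It is propagated in E. coli through a high-copy ColE1/pUC-type origin and selected with the β-lactamase (AmpR) gene, which confers resistance to ampicillin and carbenicillin. An f1 phage origin is also present. Short lacZα and lacI fragments next to the repeats appear to be cloning remnants of the parental backbone rather than functional elements. The record recommends recombination-deficient strains, consistent with the tendency of AAV inverted terminal repeats to rearrange in bacteria.

The payload lies between two AAV2 inverted terminal repeats, which are the cis elements needed for replication and packaging of the intervening DNA into AAV particles when rep, cap and helper functions are supplied in trans. Within this cassette, a shortened 1.1 kb version of the human EF1α promoter, annotated as the core promoter followed by portions of EF-1α intron A, drives constitutive expression of untagged EGFP. The 720 bp EGFP insert was cloned between BamHI and EcoRI sites that remain intact. A WPRE follows the coding sequence to enhance transcript stability and expression. Transcription terminates at an SV40 polyadenylation signal, and the small adjacent large T antigen fragment is simply part of that SV40-derived segment.

The construct gives broad, promoter-driven green fluorescence by transfection or AAV transduction. It comes from a study on optical excitation of neural populations, which suggests use as a fluorescent-only control or labelling vector, although the record does not say so. The depositor notes that the coding region was sequenced, the vector structure was checked by restriction digests, and the construct was tested in vitro.
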