Addgene plasmid #122100: pAAV-EF1α1.1-GFP
Purpose: AAV-mediated expression of GFP under the EF1α promoter (1.1kb short version). Using SV40 pA signal.
Depositing lab: Edward Boyden. Depositing organization: Massachusetts Institute of Technology. Publication: Independent optical excitation of distinct neural populations. Klapoetke NC, Murata Y, Kim SS, Pulver SR, Birdsey-Benson A, Cho YK, Morimoto TK, Chuong AS, Carpenter EJ, Tian Z, Wang J, Xie Y, Yan Z, Zhang Y, Chow BY, Surek B, Melkonian M, Jayaraman V, Constantine-Paton M, Wong GK, Boyden ES. Nat Methods. 2014 Mar;11(3):338-46. doi: 10.1038/nmeth.2836. Epub 2014 Feb 9. PubMed 24509633.
Backbone
  Vector backbone: pAAV-EF1α1.1
  Backbone manufacturer: Scott Sternson lab
  Backbone size w/o insert (bp): 4974
  Total vector size (bp): 5694
  Vector type: Mammalian Expression, AAV
Growth in bacteria
  Bacterial resistance: Ampicillin, 100 μg/mL
  Growth temperature: 37°C
  Growth strain: NEB Stable
  Growth instructions: Can use DH5alpha at 37°C or Stbl3 at 30°C. Carbenicillin is preferred over ampicillin. In DH5alpha this plasmid may act more like a high copy plasmid, although in Stbl3 it may act more like a low copy plasmid.
  Copy number: High Copy
Gene/Insert
  Gene/Insert name: GFP (alt names: EGFP; Enhanced Green Fluorescent Protein)
  Species: Synthetic
  Insert size (bp): 720
  Promoter: EF1a(1.1kb short version)
  Tag / fusion protein: NA
  Cloning method: Restriction Enzyme; 5′ cloning site BamHI (not destroyed); 3′ cloning site EcoRI (not destroyed)
  Sequencing primers: 5′ ggatcttggttcattctcaag; 3′ aaagagacagcaaccagg
Terms and licenses: Academic/Nonprofit Terms; Industry Terms: Not Available to Industry
Depositor comments: The plasmid is fully sequenced in the coding sequence regions (fluorophore region). Multiple digestions were done to verify the vector structure. The construct was tested in vitro.
How to cite: pAAV-EF1α1.1-GFP was a gift from Edward Boyden (Addgene plasmid # 122100 ; http://n2t.net/addgene:122100 ; RRID:Addgene_122100) For viral preps, please replace (Addgene plasmid # 122100) in the above sentence with: (Addgene viral prep # 122100-AAV2)
